>Addgene plasmid #17519 | pBRIT HA/FLAG | depositor partial sequence | sequence record 8658 | Author sequence
TGCGTCTGTACTAGTAGCTACTAGCTCGTATCTGGCGGACCCGTGGTGGAACTGACGAGTTCTGAACANC
GGGCGCAACCNTGGGAGACGTCCCAGGGACTTTGGGGCCGTTTTTGTGGCCCGACCTGAGGAAGGGAGTC
GATGTGGAATCCGACCCCGTCAGGATATGTGGTTCTGGTAGGAGACGAGAACCTAAAACAGTTCCCGCCT
CCGTCTGAATTTTTGCTTTCGGTTTGGAACCGAAGCCGCGCGTCTTGTCTGCTGCAGCGCTGCAGCATCG
TTCTGTGTTGTCTCTGTCTGACTGTGTTTCTGTATTTGTCTGAAAATTAGGGCCAGACTGTTACCACTCC
CTTAAGTTTGACCTTAGGTCACTGGAAAGATGTCGAGCGGATCGCTCACAACCAGTCGGTAGATGTCAAG
AAGAGACGTTGGGTTACCTTCTGCTCTGCAGAATGGCCAACCTTTAACGTCGGATGGCCGCGAGACGGCA
CCTTTAACCGAGACCTCATCACCCAGGTTAAGATCAAGGTCTTTTCACCTGGCCCGCATGGACACCCAGA
CCAGGTCCCCTACATCGTGACCTGGGAAGCCTTGGCTTTTGACCCCCCTCCCTGGGTCAAGCCCTTTGTA
CACCCTAAGCCTCCGCCTCCTCTTCCTCCATCCGCCCCGTCTCTCCCCCTTGAACCTCCTCGTTCGACCC
CGCCTCGATCCTCCCTTTATCCAGCCCTCACTCCTTCTCTAGGCGCCGGCCGGATCTATAACTTCGTATA
ATGTATGCTATACGAAGTTATGGATCTAATTAACCCTCACTAAAGGGAACAAAAGCTGGAGCTCCACCGC
GGTGGCGGCCGCTCTAGCCCGGGCGGATCCGAATTCGCATGCGTCGACTATCCATACGACGTGCCTGACT
ACGCCTGAACTCGAGGACTACAAGGATGACGATGACAAGGATTACAAAGACGACGATGATAAGGACTATA
AGGATGATGACGACAAATAATAGTCTAGAGATCCATAACTTCGTATAATGTATGCTATACGAAGTTATCT
CGACCCTGTGGAATGTGTGTCAGTTAGGGTGTGGAAAGTCCCCAGGCTCCCCAGCAGGCAGAAGTATGCA
AAGCATGCATCTCAATTAGTCAGCAACCAGGTGTGGAAAGTCCCCAGGCTCCCCAGCAGGCAGAAGTATG
CAAAGCATGCATCTCAATTAGTCAGCAACCATAGTCCCGCCCCTAACTCCGCCCATCCCGCCCCTAACTC
CGCCCAGTTCCGCCCATTCTCCGCCCCATGGCTGACTAATTTTTTTTATTTATGCAGAGGCCGAGGCCGC
CTCGGCCTCTGAGCTATTCCAGAAGTAGTGAGGAGGCTTTTTTGGAGGCCTAGGCTTTTGCAAAAAGCTT
ACCATGACCGAGTACAAGCCCACGGTGCGCCTCGCCACCCGCGACGACGTCCCCAGGGCCGTACGCACCC
TCGCCGCCGCGTTCGCCGACTACCCCGCCACGCGCCACACCGTCGATCCGGACCGCCACATCGAGCGGGT
CACCGAGCTGCAAGAACTCTTCCTCACGCGCGTCGGGCTCGACATCGGCAAGGTGTGGGTCGCGGACGAC
GGCGCCGCGGTGGCGGTCTGGACCACGCCGGAGAGCGTCGAAGCGGGGGCGGTGTTCGCCGAGATCGGCC
CGCGCATGGCCGAGTTGAGCGGTTCCCGGCTGGCCGCGCAGCAACAGATGGAAGGCCTCCTGGCGCCGCA
CCGGCCCAAGGAGCCCGCGTGGTTCCTGGCCACCGTCGGCGTCTCGCCCGACCACCAGGGCAAGGGTCTG
GGCAGCGCCGTCGTGCTCCCCGGAGTGGAGGCGGCCGAGCGCGCCGGGGTGCCCGCCTTCCTGGAGACCT
CCGCGCCCCGCAACCTCCCCTTCTACGAGCGGCTCGGCTTCACCGTCACCGCCGACGTCGAGGTGCCCGA
AGGACCGCGCACCTGGTGCATGACCCGCAAGCCCGGTGCCTGANNNNNNNNNNNNNNNNNNNNNNNNNNN
NNNNNNNNNNNNNNNNNNNNNNATCGATAAAATAAAAGATTTTATTTAGTCTCCAGAAAAAGGGGGGAAT
GAAAGACCCCACCTGTAGGTTTGGCAAGCTAGCTTAAGTAACGCCATTTTGCAAGGCATGGAAAAAATAC
ATAACTGAGAATAGAGAAGTTCAGATCAGGTCAGGAACAGATGGAACAGCTGAATATGGGCCAAACAGGA
TATCTGTGGTAAGCAGTTCCTGCCCGGCTCAGGGCCAAGAACAGATGGAACAGCTGAATATGGGCCAACA
GAATATCTGTGGTAAGCAGTTCCTGCCCCGGCTCAGGGCCAAGAACAGATGGTCCCCAAATGCGGTCCAG
CCCTCAGCAGTTTCTAGAGAACATCAGATGTTTCCAGGGTGCCCAAGACTGAATGACCTGTGCTATGACT
ACATCAGAGC
