>Addgene plasmid #17519 | pBRIT HA/FLAG | addgene partial sequence | sequence record 22901 | 17519 with pBABE 5'
ACTTCGTATATGTATGCTATACGAAGTTATGGATCTAATTAACCCTCACTAAAGGGAACAAAAGCTGGAG
CTCCACCGCGGTGGCGGCCGCTCTAGCCCGGGCGGATCCGAATTCGCATGCGTCGACTATCCATACGACG
TGCCTGACTACGCCTGAACTCGAGGACTACAAGGATGACGATGACAAGGATTACAAAGACGACGATGATA
AGGACTATAAGGATGATGACGACAAATAATAGTCTAGAGATCCATAACTTCGTATAATGTATGCTATACG
AAGTTATCTCGACCCTGTGGAATGTGTGTCAGTTAGGGTGTGGAAAGTCCCCAGGCTCCCCAGCAGGCAG
AAGTATGCAAAGCATGCATCTCAATTAGTCAGCAACCAGGTGTGGAAAGTCCCCAGGCTCCCCAGCAGGC
AGAAGTATGCAAAGCATGCATCTCAATTAGTCAGCAACCATAGTCCCGCCCCTAACTCCGCCCATCCCGC
CCCTAACTCCGCCCAGTTCCGCCCATTCTCCGCCCCATGGCTGACTAATTTTTTTTATTTATGCAGAGGC
CGAGGCCGCCTCGGCCTCTGAGCTATTCCAGAAGTAGTGAGGAGGCTTTTTTGGAGGCCTAGGCTTTTGC
AAAAAGCTTACCATGACCGAGTACAAGCCCACGGTGCGCCTCGCCACCCGCGACGACGTCCCCAGGGCCG
TACGCACCCTCGCCGC
