[The description below was written by a language model from this plasmid's Addgene catalogue record.]
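Description:
pBRIT HA/FLAG is an empty retroviral expression backbone for mammalian cells, listed under the backbone name pBRIT-LoxP-HA/FLAG-puro and recorded at about 5.2 kb. It carries no insert. A coding sequence of interest is added by restriction enzyme cloning into sites that are retained after cloning, although the record refers to the plasmid map rather than naming the enzymes. In bacteria the plasmid is maintained at high copy under ampicillin selection. The origin of replication is not specified, and no feature table is provided.

The main feature of the vector is a pair of epitope tags, HA and FLAG, encoded on the backbone so that they are fused to the C terminus of an inserted open reading frame. Tandem tags of this kind are commonly used for detecting a protein with standard antibodies and for sequential affinity purification of the protein together with its binding partners. This fits the associated study, which concerns recruitment of a histone methyltransferase complex by a myogenic transcription factor, though the record does not spell out how the vector was used there. As a retroviral vector, it is expected to be packaged into viral particles and delivered by transduction, giving stable integration. Transduced mammalian cells are then selected with puromycin.

The Cre/Lox classification and the "LoxP" in the backbone name indicate that at least one loxP site is present, which would allow Cre-mediated recombination of vector sequences. The record does not state the position or number of these sites, what they flank, or which promoter drives the insert or the puromycin marker.
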