Addgene plasmid #17519: pBRIT HA/FLAG
Purpose: (Empty Backbone)
Depositing lab: Michael Rudnicki. Depositing organization: Ottawa Hospital Research Institute. Publication: Pax7 activates myogenic genes by recruitment of a histone methyltransferase complex. McKinnell IW, Ishibashi J, Le Grand F, Punch VG, Addicks GC, Greenblatt JF, Dilworth FJ, Rudnicki MA. Nat Cell Biol. 2008 Jan . 10(1):77-84. 10.1038/ncb1671 PubMed 18066051.
Backbone
  Vector backbone: pBRIT-LoxP-HA/FLAG-puro
  Backbone size (bp): 5247
  Vector type: Mammalian Expression, Retroviral, Cre/Lox
  Selectable markers: Puromycin
Growth in bacteria
  Bacterial resistance: Ampicillin, 100 μg/mL
  Growth temperature: 37°C
  Growth strain: DH5alpha
  Copy number: High Copy
Gene/Insert
  Gene/Insert name: None
  Tag / fusion protein: HA (C terminal on backbone); FLAG (C terminal on backbone)
  Cloning method: Restriction Enzyme; 5′ cloning site See map (not destroyed); 3′ cloning site See map (not destroyed)
  Sequencing primers: 5′ na
Terms and licenses: Academic/Nonprofit Terms; Industry Terms: Not Available to Industry
How to cite: pBRIT HA/FLAG was a gift from Michael Rudnicki (Addgene plasmid # 17519 ; http://n2t.net/addgene:17519 ; RRID:Addgene_17519)
